>Addgene plasmid #133618 | Actin.CIB.GFP | addgene full sequence | sequence record 263645 | Addgene NGS Result
AGTTCATAGCCCATATATGGAGTTCCGCGTTACATAACTTACGGTAAATGGCCCGCCTGGCTGACCGCCC
AACGACCCCCGCCCATTGACGTCAATAATGACGTATGTTCCCATAGTAACGCCAATAGGGACTTTCCATT
GACGTCAATGGGTGGAGTATTTACGGTAAACTGCCCACTTGGCAGTACATCAAGTGTATCATATGCCAAG
TACGCCCCCTATTGACGTCAATGACGGTAAATGGCCCGCCTGGCATTATGCCCAGTACATGACCTTATGG
GACTTTCCTACTTGGCAGTACATCTAGTATTAGTCATCGCTATTACCATGGTGATGCGGTTTTGGCAGTA
CATCAATGGGCGTGGATAGCGGTTTGACTCACGGGGATTTCCAAGTCTCCACCCCATTGACGTCAATGGG
AGTTTGTTTTGGCACCAAAATCAACGGGACTTTCCAAAATGTCGTAACAACTCCGCCCCATTGACGCAAA
TGGGCGGTAGGCGTGTACGGTGGGAGGTCTATATAAGCAGAGCTCGTTTAGTGAACCGTCAGATCGCCTG
GAGACGCCATCCACGCTGTTTTGACCTCCATAGAAGACACCGGGACCGATCCAGCCTCCGCGGCCGGGAA
CGGTGCATTGGAACGCGGATTCCCCGTGCCAAGAGTGACGTAAGTACCGCCTATAGACTCTATAGGCACA
CCCCTTTGGCTCTTATGCATGAATTAATACGACTCACTATAGGGAGACAGACTGTTCCTTTCCTGGGTCT
TTTCTGCAGGCACCGTCGTCGACTTAACAGATCTCGAGATGGATGATGATATCGCCGCGCTCGTCGTCGA
CAACGGCTCCGGCATGTGCAAGGCCGGCTTCGCGGGCGACGATGCCCCCCGGGCCGTCTTCCCCTCCATC
GTGGGGCGCCCCAGGCACCAGGGCGTGATGGTGGGCATGGGTCAGAAGGATTCCTATGTGGGCGACGAGG
CCCAGAGCAAGAGAGGCATCCTCACCCTGAAGTACCCCATCGAGCACGGCATCGTCACCAACTGGGACGA
CATGGAGAAAATCTGGCACCACACCTTCTACAATGAGCTGCGTGTGGCTCCCGAGGAGCACCCCGTGCTG
CTGACCGAGGCCCCCCTGAACCCCAAGGCCAACCGCGAGAAGATGACCCAGATCATGTTTGAGACCTTCA
ACACCCCAGCCATGTACGTTGCTATCCAGGCTGTGCTATCCCTGTACGCCTCTGGCCGTACCACTGGCAT
CGTGATGGACTCCGGTGACGGGGTCACCCACACTGTGCCCATCTACGAGGGGTATGCCCTCCCCCATGCC
ATCCTGCGTCTGGACCTGGCTGGCCGGGACCTGACTGACTACCTCATGAAGATCCTCACCGAGCGCGGCT
ACAGCTTCACCACCACGGCCGAGCGGGAAATCGTGCGTGACATTAAGGAGAAGCTGTGCTACGTCGCCCT
GGACTTCGAGCAAGAGATGGCCACGGCTGCTTCCAGCTCCTCCCTGGAGAAGAGCTACGAGCTGCCTGAC
GGCCAGGTCATCACCATTGGCAATGAGCGGTTCCGCTGCCCTGAGGCACTCTTCCAGCCTTCCTTCCTGG
GCATGGAGTCCTGTGGCATCCACGAAACTACCTTCAACTCCATCATGAAGTGTGACGTGGACATCCGCAA
AGACCTGTACGCCAACACAGTGCTGTCTGGCGGCACCACCATGTACCCTGGCATTGCCGACAGGATGCAG
AAGGAGATCACTGCCCTGGCACCCAGCACAATGAAGATCAAGATCATTGCTCCTCCTGAGCGCAAGTACT
CCGTGTGGATCGGCGGCTCCATCCTGGCCTCGCTGTCCACCTTCCAGCAGATGTGGATCAGCAAGCAGGA
GTATGACGAGTCCGGCCCCTCCATCGTCCACCGCAAATGCTTCGATAGTGCTGGTAGTGCTGGTAGTGCT
GGTATGAATGGAGCTATAGGAGGTGACCTTTTGCTCAATTTTCCTGACATGTCGGTCCTAGAGCGCCAAA
GGGCTCACCTCAAGTACCTCAATCCCACCTTTGATTCTCCTCTCGCCGGCTTCTTTGCCGATTCTTCAAT
GATTACCGGCGGCGAGATGGACAGCTATCTTTCGACTGCCGGTTTGAATCTTCCGATGATGTACGGTGAG
ACGACGGTGGAAGGTGATTCAAGACTCTCAATTTCGCCGGAAACGACGCTTGGGACTGGAAATTTCAAGG
CAGCGAAGTTTGATACAGAGACTAAGGATTGTAATGAGGCGGCGAAGAAGATGACGATGAACAGAGATGA
CCTAGTAGAAGAAGGAGAAGAAGAGAAGTCGAAAATAACAGAGCAAAACAATGGGAGCACAAAAAGCATC
AAGAAGATGAAACACAAAGCCAAGAAAGAAGAGAACAATTTCTCTAATGATTCATCTAAAGTGACGAAGG
AATTGGAGAAAACGGATTATATTCATGGCGGCAGCGGCGGCAGCCGAAGCTTCGAATTCATGGCTAGCAA
AGGAGAAGAACTCTTCACTGGAGTTGTCCCAATTCTTGTTGAATTAGATGGTGATGTTAACGGCCACAAG
TTCTCTGTCAGTGGAGAGGGTGAAGGTGATGCAACATACGGAAAACTTACCCTGAAGTTCATCTGCACTA
CTGGCAAACTGCCTGTTCCATGGCCAACACTAGTCACTACTCTGTGCTATGGTGTTCAATGCTTTTCAAG
ATACCCGGATCATATGAAACGGCATGACTTTTTCAAGAGTGCCATGCCCGAAGGTTATGTACAGGAAAGG
ACCATCTTCTTCAAAGATGACGGCAACTACAAGACACGTGCTGAAGTCAAGTTTGAAGGTGATACCCTTG
TTAATAGAATCGAGTTAAAAGGTATTGACTTCAAGGAAGATGGCAACATTCTGGGACACAAATTGGAATA
CAACTATAACTCACACAATGTATACATCATGGCAGACAAACAAAAGAATGGAATCAAAGTGAACTTCAAG
ACCCGCCACAACATTGAAGATGGAAGCGTTCAACTAGCAGACCATTATCAACAAAATACTCCAATTGGCG
ATGGCCCTGTCCTTTTACCAGACAACCATTACCTGTCCACACAATCTGCCCTTTCGAAAGATCCCAACGA
AAAGAGAGACCACATGGTCCTTCTTGAGTTTGTAACAGCTGCTGGGATTACACATGGCAGGATGAACTGT
ACAACTGAGAATTCTGCAGTCGACGGTACCGCGGGCCCGGGATCCACCGGGTACAAGTAAAGCGGCCGCG
ACTCTAGATCATAATCAGCCATACCACATTTGTAGAGGTTTTACTTGCTTTAAAAAACCTCCCACACCTC
CCCCTGAACCTGAAACATAAAATGAATGCAATTGTTGTTGTTAACTTGTTTATTGCAGCTTATAATGGTT
ACAAATAAAGCAATAGCATCACAAATTTCACAAATAAAGCATTTTTTTCACTGCATTCTAGTTGTGGTTT
GTCCAAACTCATCAATGTATCTTAAGGCGTAAATTGTAAGCGTTAATATTTTGTTAAAATTCGCGTTAAA
TTTTTGTTAAATCAGCTCATTTTTTAACCAATAGGCCGAAATCGGCAAAATCCCTTATAAATCAAAAGAA
TAGACCGAGATAGGGT
[37 nt withheld, positions 3657-3693]
AAAGAACGTGGACTCCAACGTCAAAGG
[49 nt withheld, positions 3721-3769]
T
[91 nt withheld, positions 3771-3861]
G
[124 nt withheld, positions 3863-3986]
CAGGTGGCACTTTTCGGGGAAATGTGCGCGGAACCCCTATTTGTTTATTTTTCTAAATACATTCAAATAT
GTATCCGCTCATGAGACAATAACCCTGATAAATGCTTCAATAATATTGAAAAAGGAAGAGTCCTGAGGCG
GAAAGAACCAGCTGTGGAATGTGTGTCAGTTAGGGTGTGGAAAGTCCCCAGGCTCCCCAGCAGGCAGAAG
TATGCAAAGCATGCATCTCAATTAGTCAGCAACCAGGTGTGGAAAGTCCCCAGGCTCCCCAGCAGGCAGA
AGTATGCAAAGCATGCATCTCAATTAGTCAGCAACCATAGTCCCGCCCCTAACTCCGCCCATCCCGCCCC
TAACTCCGCCCAGTTCCGCCCATTCTCCGCCCCATGGCTGACTAATTTTTTTTATTTATGCAGAGGCCGA
GGCCGCCTCGGCCTCTGAGCTATTCCAGAAGTAGTGAGGAGGCTTTTTTGGAGGCCTAGGCTTTTGCAAA
GATCGATCAAGAGACAGGATGAGGATCGTTTCGCATGATTGAACAAGATGGATTGCACGCAGGTTCTCCG
GCCGCTTGGGTGGAGAGGCTATTCGGCTATGACTGGGCACAACAGACAATCGGCTGCTCTGATGCCGCCG
TGTTCCGGCTGTCAGCGCAGGGGCGCCCGGTTCTTTTTGTCAAGACCGACCTGTCCGGTGCCCTGAATGA
ACTGCAAGACGAGGCAGCGCGGCTATCGTGGCTGGCCACGACGGGCGTTCCTTGCGCAGCTGTGCTCGAC
GTTGTCACTGAAGCGGGAAGGGACTGGCTGCTATTGGGCGAAGTGCCGGGGCAGGATCTCCTGTCATCTC
ACCTTGCTCCTGCCGAGAAAGTATCCATCATGGCTGATGCAATGCGGCGGCTGCATACGCTTGATCCGGC
TACCTGCCCATTCGACCACCAAGCGAAACATCGCATCGAGCGAGCACGTACTCGGATGGAAGCCGGTCTT
GTCGATCAGGATGATCTGGACGAAGAGCATCAGGGGCTCGCGCCAGCCGAACTGTTCGCCAGGCTCAAGG
CGAGCATGCCCGACGGCGAGGATCTCGTCGTGACCCATGGCGATGCCTGCTTGCCGAATATCATGGTGGA
AAATGGCCGCTTTTCTGGATTCATCGACTGTGGCCGGCTGGGTGTGGCGGACCGCTATCAGGACATAGCG
TTGGCTACCCGTGATATTGCTGAAGAGCTTGGCGGCGAATGGGCTGACCGCTTCCTCGTGCTTTACGGTA
TCGCCGCTCCCGATTCGCAGCGCATCGCCTTCTATCGCCTTCTTGACGAGTTCTTCTGAGCGGGACTCTG
GGGTTCGAAATGACCGACCAAGCGACGCCCAACCTGCCATCACGAGATTTCGATTCCACCGCCGCCTTCT
ATGAAAGGTTGGGCTTCGGAATCGTTTTCCGGGACGCCGGCTGGATGATCCTCCAGCGCGGGGATCTCAT
GCTGGAGTTCTTCGCCCACCCTAGGGGGAGGCTAACTGAAACACGGAAGGAGACAATACCGGAAGGAACC
CGCGCTATGACGGCAATAAAAAGACAGAATAAAACGCACGGTGTTGGGTCGTTTGTTCATAAACGCGGGG
TTCGGTCCCAGGGCTGGCACTCTGTCGATACCCCACCGAGACCCCATTGGGGCCAATACGCCCGCGTTTC
TTCCTTTTCCCCACCCCACCCCCCAAGTTCGGGTGAAGGCCCAGGGCTCGCAGCCAACGTCGGGGCGGCA
GGCCCTGCCATAGCCTCAGGTTACTCATATATACTTTAGATTGATTTAAAACTTCATTTTTAATTTAAAA
GGATCTAGGTGAAGATCCTTTTTGATAATCTCATGACCAAAATCCCTTAACGTGAGTTTTCGTTCCACTG
AGCGTCAGACCCCGTAGAAAAGATCAAAGGATCTTCTTGAGATCCTTTTTTTCTGCGCGTAATCTGCTGC
TTGCAAACAAAAAAACCACCGCTACCAGCGGTGGTTTGTTTGCCGGATCAAGAGCTACCAACTCTTTTTC
CGAAGGTAACTGGCTTCAGCAGAGCGCAGATACCAAATACTGTTCTTCTAGTGTAGCCGTAGTTAGGCCA
CCACTTCAAGAACTCTGTAGCACCGCCTACATACCTCGCTCTGCTAATCCTGTTACCAGTGGCTGCTGCC
AGTGGCGATAAGTCGTGTCTTACCGGGTTGGACTCAAGACGATAGTTACCGGATAAGGCGCAGCGGTCGG
GCTGAACGGGGGGTTCGTGCACACAGCCCAGCTTGGAGCGAACGACCTACACCGAACTGAGATACCTACA
GCGTGAGCTATGAGAAAGCGCCACGCTTCCCGAAGGGAGAAAGGCGGACAGGTATCCGGTAAGCGGCAGG
GTCGGAACAGGAGAGCGCACGAGGGAGCTTCCAGGGGGAAACGCCTGGTATCTTTATAGTCCTGTCGGGT
TTCGCCACCTCTGACTTGAGCGTCGATTTTTGTGATGCTCGTCAGGGGGGCGGAGCCTATGGAAAAACGC
CAGCAACGCGGCCTTTTTACGGTTCCTGGCCTTTTGCTGGCCTTTTGCTCACATGTTCTTTCCTGCGTTA
TCCCCTGATTCTGTGGATAACCGTATTACCGCCATGCATTAGTTATTAATAGTAATCAATTACGGGGTCA
TT
Features (pLannotate 1.2.2; 17 found; start..end, strand, type, name):
    331..534     +  promoter       CMV promoter: human cytomegalovirus (CMV) immediate early promoter
    670..779     +  intron         CMV intron: modified intron A from human cytomegalovirus (CMV)
    809..1933    +  CDS            ACTB: ACTB_BOVIN - Experimental evidence at protein level: Swiss-Prot protein existence level 1. Actin is a highly conserved protein that polymerizes to produce filaments that form cross-linked networks in the cytoplasm of cells. Actin exists in both monomeric (G-actin) and polymeric (F-actin) forms, both forms playing key functions, such as cell motility and contraction. In addition to their role in the cytoplasmic cytoskeleton, G- and F-actin also localize in the nucleus, and regulate gene transcription and motility and repair of damaged DNA. From Bos taurus (Bovine).
   1964..2473    +  CDS            CIBN: N-terminal portion of the CIB1 transcription factor from Arabidopsis thaliana binds to CRY2 (cryptochrome 2) that has absorbed blue light (Kennedy et al., 2010)
   2510..3208    +  CDS            sg25: sg25 is a basic (constitutively fluorescent) green fluorescent protein published in 1997, derived from Aequorea victoria.
   3229..3265    +  misc_feature   MCS (fragment): multiple cloning site
   3297..3380    +  CDS            large T antigen (fragment): large T antigen from SV40 (simian virus 40)
   3403..3524    +  polyA_signal   SV40 poly(A) signal: SV40 polyadenylation signal
   3558..3986    -  rep_origin     f1 ori (sequence partly withheld): f1 bacteriophage origin of replication; arrow indicates direction of (+) strand synthesis
   4013..4117    +  promoter       AmpR promoter: bla
   4119..4476    +  promoter       SV40 promoter: SV40 enhancer and early promoter
   4511..5305    +  CDS            NeoR/KanR: aminoglycoside phosphotransferase from Tn5; aph(3')-II (or nptII); confers resistance to neomycin, kanamycin, and G418 (Geneticin®)
   5326..5478    +  CDS            ble (fragment): BLE_KLEPN - Experimental evidence at protein level: Swiss-Prot protein existence level 1. Binding protein with a strong affinity to the bleomycin family of antibiotics. Binds to CL990; an antimitotic-antibiotic compound. From Klebsiella pneumoniae.
   5537..5584    +  polyA_signal   HSV TK poly(A) signal: herpes simplex virus thymidine kinase polyadenylation signal (Cole and Stacy, 1985)
   5675..5691    -  polyA_signal   bGH poly(A) signal (fragment): bovine growth hormone polyadenylation signal
   5913..6501    +  rep_origin     ori: high-copy-number ColE1/pMB1/pBR322/pUC origin of replication
   6616..330     +  enhancer       CMV enhancer (across the origin): human cytomegalovirus immediate early enhancer
