[The description below was written by a language model from this plasmid's Addgene catalogue record and pLannotate feature annotations shown in this document.]
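Description:
Actin.CIB.GFP is a mammalian expression plasmid built on the phCMV-GFP backbone that produces a three-part fusion protein: beta-actin, followed by CIBN, followed by a C-terminal GFP. Transcription is driven by the human cytomegalovirus immediate early enhancer and promoter, with a modified CMV intron A upstream of the coding region to aid expression, and is terminated by an SV40 polyadenylation signal. The catalogue lists the actin portion as human; the automated annotation matched it to the bovine ACTB entry, which reflects how highly conserved beta-actin is rather than a different source. CIBN is the N-terminal portion of the Arabidopsis thaliana CIB1 transcription factor, which binds cryptochrome 2 (CRY2) once CRY2 has absorbed blue light. The fluorescent reporter is an Aequorea victoria-derived green fluorescent protein variant. The actin–CIB insert is recorded as 1701 bp and was cloned between XhoI and HindIII sites.

The plasmid replicates in E. coli from a high-copy ColE1/pUC-type origin and also carries an f1 origin. A single Tn5 aminoglycoside phosphotransferase gene (NeoR/KanR) is placed behind both a bacterial bla promoter and the SV40 early promoter and is followed by an HSV TK polyadenylation signal, so it provides kanamycin resistance in bacteria and G418 selection in mammalian cells. Small annotated fragments (ble, bGH poly(A), SV40 large T antigen) appear to be backbone remnants.

The associated publication describes a light- and stress-gated optogenetic clustering system for studying disease-associated cytoskeletal dynamics in living cells. In that setting, this construct supplies a fluorescently visible actin component that can be recruited to a CRY2-fused partner under blue light; the partner construct is not described in this record.
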