Addgene plasmid #133618: Actin.CIB.GFP
Purpose: Expresses beta actin - CIBN - GFP protein fusion
Depositing lab: Robert Hughes. Publication: CofActor: A light- and stress-gated optogenetic clustering tool to study disease-associated cytoskeletal dynamics in living cells. Salem FB, Bunner WP, Prabhu VV, Kuyateh AB, O'Bryant CT, Murashov AK, Szatmari EM, Hughes RM. J Biol Chem. 2020 Aug 7;295(32):11231-11245. doi: 10.1074/jbc.RA119.012427. Epub 2020 May 18. PubMed 32424038.
Backbone
  Vector backbone: phCMV - GFP
  Backbone manufacturer: Genelantis
  Vector type: Mammalian Expression
  Selectable markers: Neomycin (select with G418)
Growth in bacteria
  Bacterial resistance: Kanamycin, 50 μg/mL
  Growth temperature: 37°C
  Growth strain: DH5alpha
  Copy number: High Copy
Gene/Insert
  Gene/Insert name: betaActin - CIB
  Species: H. sapiens (human), A. thaliana (mustard weed)
  Insert size (bp): 1701
  Promoter: cmv
  Tag / fusion protein: GFP (C terminal on insert)
  Cloning method: Restriction Enzyme; 5′ cloning site xhoI (unknown if destroyed); 3′ cloning site hindIII (unknown if destroyed)
  Sequencing primers: 5′ cmvF
Terms and licenses: Academic/Nonprofit Terms; Industry Terms: Not Available to Industry
Depositor comments: Please visit https://www.biorxiv.org/content/10.1101/857706v2 for bioRxiv preprint.
How to cite: Actin.CIB.GFP was a gift from Robert Hughes (Addgene plasmid # 133618 ; http://n2t.net/addgene:133618 ; RRID:Addgene_133618)
