>Addgene plasmid #133618 | Actin.CIB.GFP | depositor partial sequence | sequence record 257535 | betaActin - linker - Cib
ATGGATGATGATATCGCCGCGCTCGTCGTCGACAACGGCTCCGGCATGTGCAAGGCCGGCTTCGCGGGCG
ACGATGCCCCCCGGGCCGTCTTCCCCTCCATCGTGGGGCGCCCCAGGCACCAGGGCGTGATGGTGGGCAT
GGGTCAGAAGGATTCCTATGTGGGCGACGAGGCCCAGAGCAAGAGAGGCATCCTCACCCTGAAGTACCCC
ATCGAGCACGGCATCGTCACCAACTGGGACGACATGGAGAAAATCTGGCACCACACCTTCTACAATGAGC
TGCGTGTGGCTCCCGAGGAGCACCCCGTGCTGCTGACCGAGGCCCCCCTGAACCCCAAGGCCAACCGCGA
GAAGATGACCCAGATCATGTTTGAGACCTTCAACACCCCAGCCATGTACGTTGCTATCCAGGCTGTGCTA
TCCCTGTACGCCTCTGGCCGTACCACTGGCATCGTGATGGACTCCGGTGACGGGGTCACCCACACTGTGC
CCATCTACGAGGGGTATGCCCTCCCCCATGCCATCCTGCGTCTGGACCTGGCTGGCCGGGACCTGACTGA
CTACCTCATGAAGATCCTCACCGAGCGCGGCTACAGCTTCACCACCACGGCCGAGCGGGAAATCGTGCGT
GACATTAAGGAGAAGCTGTGCTACGTCGCCCTGGACTTCGAGCAAGAGATGGCCACGGCTGCTTCCAGCT
CCTCCCTGGAGAAGAGCTACGAGCTGCCTGACGGCCAGGTCATCACCATTGGCAATGAGCGGTTCCGCTG
CCCTGAGGCACTCTTCCAGCCTTCCTTCCTGGGCATGGAGTCCTGTGGCATCCACGAAACTACCTTCAAC
TCCATCATGAAGTGTGACGTGGACATCCGCAAAGACCTGTACGCCAACACAGTGCTGTCTGGCGGCACCA
CCATGTACCCTGGCATTGCCGACAGGATGCAGAAGGAGATCACTGCCCTGGCACCCAGCACAATGAAGAT
CAAGATCATTGCTCCTCCTGAGCGCAAGTACTCCGTGTGGATCGGCGGCTCCATCCTGGCCTCGCTGTCC
ACCTTCCAGCAGATGTGGATCAGCAAGCAGGAGTATGACGAGTCCGGCCCCTCCATCGTCCACCGCAAAT
GCTTCGATAGTGCTGGTAGTGCTGGTAGTGCTGGTATGAATGGAGCTATAGGAGGTGACCTTTTGCTCAA
TTTTCCTGACATGTCGGTCCTAGAGCGCCAAAGGGCTCACCTCAAGTACCTCAATCCCACCTTTGATTCT
CCTCTCGCCGGCTTCTTTGCCGATTCTTCAATGATTACCGGCGGCGAGATGGACAGCTATCTTTCGACTG
CCGGTTTGAATCTTCCGATGATGTACGGTGAGACGACGGTGGAAGGTGATTCAAGACTCTCAATTTCGCC
GGAAACGACGCTTGGGACTGGAAATTTCAAGGCAGCGAAGTTTGATACAGAGACTAAGGATTGTAATGAG
GCGGCGAAGAAGATGACGATGAACAGAGATGACCTAGTAGAAGAAGGAGAAGAAGAGAAGTCGAAAATAA
CAGAGCAAAACAATGGGAGCACAAAAAGCATCAAGAAGATGAAACACAAAGCCAAGAAAGAAGAGAACAA
TTTCTCTAATGATTCATCTAAAGTGACGAAGGAATTGGAGAAAACGGATTATATTCATGGCGGCAGCGGC
GGCAGCCGAAGCTTCGAATTC
